Addgene plasmid #77872: BRDT gRNA (BRDN0001149254)
Purpose: 3rd generation lentiviral gRNA plasmid targeting human BRDT
Depositing lab: John Doench & David Root. Depositing organization: Broad Institute. Publication: Optimized sgRNA design to maximize activity and minimize off-target effects of CRISPR-Cas9. Doench JG, Fusi N, Sullender M, Hegde M, Vaimberg EW, Donovan KF, Smith I, Tothova Z, Wilen C, Orchard R, Virgin HW, Listgarten J, Root DE. Nat Biotechnol. 2016 Jan 18. doi: 10.1038/nbt.3437. PubMed 26780180.
Backbone
  Vector backbone: lentiGuide-Puro
  Backbone manufacturer: Zhang Lab (Addgene plasmid # 52963)
  Vector type: Mammalian Expression, Lentiviral, CRISPR
  Selectable markers: Puromycin
Growth in bacteria
  Bacterial resistance: Ampicillin, 100 μg/mL
  Growth temperature: 37°C
  Growth strain: DH5alpha
  Copy number: High Copy
Gene/Insert
  Gene/Insert name: BRDT (alt names: BRDT; NM_001242805.2)
  gRNA/shRNA sequence: CAACTCCAGTTCACAAACTG
  Species: H. sapiens (human)
  Entrez Gene: BRDT (a.k.a. BRD6, CT9, SPGF21)
  Promoter: hU6
  Cloning method: Unknown
  Sequencing primers: 5′ U6-F; 3′ pS2-R
Terms and licenses: Academic/Nonprofit Terms; Industry Terms: Not Available to Industry
Depositor comments: The gRNA was designed to target the following Genbank reference sequence(s): NM_001242805.2,NM_001242806.2,NM_001242807.2,NM_001242808.2,NM_001242810.2,NM_001726.4,NM_207189.3. Note that this plasmid does NOT contain Cas9. It should be used in conjunction with lentiCas9-Blast (Addgene #52962) or otherwise with cell lines already expressing Cas9. Browse the full kinome gRNA library at http://www.addgene.org/pooled-library/broadgpp-human-kinome/ or visit http://www.broadinstitute.org/rnai/public/ for detailed protocols and information.
How to cite: BRDT gRNA (BRDN0001149254) was a gift from John Doench & David Root (Addgene plasmid # 77872 ; http://n2t.net/addgene:77872 ; RRID:Addgene_77872)
