[The description below was written by a language model from this plasmid's Addgene catalogue record and pLannotate feature annotations shown in this document.]
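Description:
BRDT gRNA (BRDN0001149254) is a third-generation lentiviral CRISPR guide plasmid built on the lentiGuide-Puro backbone and designed to express a single guide RNA against human BRDT (also known as BRD6, CT9 or SPGF21). It is propagated in E. coli as a high-copy plasmid through a ColE1/pUC-type origin with ampicillin selection from the β-lactamase gene. The backbone also carries an f1 origin, an SV40 origin and residual lac/T7/T3 cloning-vector elements.

The lentiviral transfer cassette begins with an RSV promoter fused to a truncated HIV-1 5' LTR, which drives production of the genomic RNA in packaging cells without Tat. It is followed by the Ψ packaging signal with a partial gag sequence and by the Rev response element for Rev-dependent nuclear export. Downstream, a human U6 RNA polymerase III promoter transcribes the BRDT-targeting spacer joined to the Streptococcus pyogenes Cas9 guide RNA scaffold, and a cPPT/CTS element aids nuclear import of the viral genome. A second unit uses the EF-1α core promoter with its intron A to express puromycin N-acetyltransferase, allowing selection of transduced mammalian cells. A WPRE enhances transcript expression, and the cassette ends in a self-inactivating ΔU3 3' LTR followed by an SV40 polyadenylation signal.

The plasmid does not encode Cas9, so it must be paired with a separate Cas9 lentiviral vector or used in cells that already express Cas9. The guide was designed against multiple BRDT transcript variants and belongs to a human kinome gRNA collection, making it suitable for targeted knockout of BRDT in human cells.
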