Features (pLannotate 1.2.2; 29 found; start..end, strand, type, name):
     14..80      +  CDS            small t antigen (fragment): SV40 (simian virus 40) small t antigen
    106..317     +  promoter       EF-1α core promoter: core promoter for human elongation factor EF-1α
    318..1256    +  intron         EF-1α intron A: intron upstream of the start codon of human EF-1α
   1278..1877    +  CDS            PuroR (fragment): puromycin N-acetyltransferase; pac from Streptomyces; confers resistance to puromycin
   1893..2481    +  misc_feature   WPRE: woodchuck hepatitis virus posttranscriptional regulatory element
   2532..2551    +  misc_feature   cPPT/CTS (fragment): central polypurine tract and central termination sequence of HIV-1
   2553..2786    +  LTR            3' LTR (ΔU3): self-inactivating 3' long terminal repeat (LTR) from HIV-1
   2864..2985    +  polyA_signal   SV40 poly(A) signal: SV40 polyadenylation signal
   3025..3160    +  rep_origin     SV40 ori: SV40 origin of replication
   3181..3199    -  promoter       T7 promoter: promoter for bacteriophage T7 RNA polymerase
   3207..3362    +  CDS            lacZα (fragment): LacZα fragment of β-galactosidase; lacZ fragment
   3367..3795    +  rep_origin     f1 ori (sequence partly withheld): f1 bacteriophage origin of replication; arrow indicates direction of (+) strand synthesis
   3848..3952    +  promoter       AmpR promoter: bla
   3953..4813    +  CDS            AmpR: β-lactamase; bla; confers resistance to ampicillin, carbenicillin, and related antibiotics
   4984..5572    +  rep_origin     ori: high-copy-number ColE1/pMB1/pBR322/pUC origin of replication
   5755..5847    +  CDS            lacI (fragment): lac repressor; lacI; The lac repressor binds to the lac operator to inhibit transcription in E. coli. This inhibition can be relieved by adding lactose or isopropyl-β-D-thiogalactopyranoside (IPTG).
   5860..5881    +  protein_bind   CAP binding site: CAP binding activates transcription in the presence of cAMP. E. coli catabolite activator protein
   5896..5926    +  promoter       lac promoter: promoter for the E. coli lac operon
   5934..5950    +  protein_bind   lac operator: The lac repressor binds to the lac operator to inhibit transcription in E. coli. This inhibition can be relieved by adding lactose or isopropyl-β-D-thiogalactopyranoside (IPTG). lac repressor encoded by lacI
   5995..6013    +  promoter       T3 promoter: promoter for bacteriophage T3 RNA polymerase
   6041..6267    +  promoter       RSV promoter: Rous sarcoma virus enhancer/promoter
   6268..6448    +  LTR            5' LTR (truncated): truncated 5' long terminal repeat (LTR) from HIV-1
   6495..6620    +  misc_feature   HIV-1 Ψ: packaging signal of human immunodeficiency virus type 1
   6604..6967    +  CDS            HIV-1 gag (fragment): gag protein from human immunodeficiency virus 1; gag
   7113..7346    +  misc_feature   RRE: The Rev response element (RRE) of HIV-1 allows for Rev-dependent mRNA export from the nucleus to the cytoplasm.
   7723..7749    +  CDS            Rev (fragment): human immunodeficiency virus 1 (HIV-1) Rev protein; rev; enhances nuclear export of unspliced and incompletely spliced viral mRNAs
   7753..7993    +  promoter       U6 promoter: RNA polymerase III promoter for human U6 snRNA
   8023..8098    +  misc_RNA       gRNA scaffold: guide RNA scaffold for the Streptococcus pyogenes CRISPR/Cas9 system
   8154..8271    +  misc_feature   cPPT/CTS: central polypurine tract and central termination sequence of HIV-1
>Addgene plasmid #77872 | BRDT gRNA (BRDN0001149254) | addgene full sequence | sequence record 188562 | Addgene Assembled Sequence
CCCGGGTGCAAAGATGGATAAAGTTTTAAACAGAGAGGAATCTTTGCAGCTAATGGACCTTCTAGGTCTT
GAAAGGAGTGGGAATTGGCTCCGGTGCCCGTCAGTGGGCAGAGCGCACATCGCCCACAGTCCCCGAGAAG
TTGGGGGGAGGGGTCGGCAATTGATCCGGTGCCTAGAGAAGGTGGCGCGGGGTAAACTGGGAAAGTGATG
TCGTGTACTGGCTCCGCCTTTTTCCCGAGGGTGGGGGAGAACCGTATATAAGTGCAGTAGTCGCCGTGAA
CGTTCTTTTTCGCAACGGGTTTGCCGCCAGAACACAGGTAAGTGCCGTGTGTGGTTCCCGCGGGCCTGGC
CTCTTTACGGGTTATGGCCCTTGCGTGCCTTGAATTACTTCCACCTGGCTGCAGTACGTGATTCTTGATC
CCGAGCTTCGGGTTGGAAGTGGGTGGGAGAGTTCGAGGCCTTGCGCTTAAGGAGCCCCTTCGCCTCGTGC
TTGAGTTGAGGCCTGGCCTGGGCGCTGGGGCCGCCGCGTGCGAATCTGGTGGCACCTTCGCGCCTGTCTC
GCTGCTTTCGATAAGTCTCTAGCCATTTAAAATTTTTGATGACCTGCTGCGACGCTTTTTTTCTGGCAAG
ATAGTCTTGTAAATGCGGGCCAAGATCTGCACACTGGTATTTCGGTTTTTGGGGCCGCGGGCGGCGACGG
GGCCCGTGCGTCCCAGCGCACATGTTCGGCGAGGCGGGGCCTGCGAGCGCGGCCACCGAGAATCGGACGG
GGGTAGTCTCAAGCTGGCCGGCCTGCTCTGGTGCCTGGCCTCGCGCCGCCGTGTATCGCCCCGCCCTGGG
CGGCAAGGCTGGCCCGGTCGGCACCAGTTGCGTGAGCGGAAAGATGGCCGCTTCCCGGCCCTGCTGCAGG
GAGCTCAAAATGGAGGACGCGGCGCTCGGGAGAGCGGGCGGGTGAGTCACCCACACAAAGGAAAAGGGCC
TTTCCGTCCTCAGCCGTCGCTTCATGTGACTCCACGGAGTACCGGGCGCCGTCCAGGCACCTCGATTAGT
TCTCGAGCTTTTGGAGTACGTCGTCTTTAGGTTGGGGGGAGGGGTTTTATGCGATGGAGTTTCCCCACAC
TGAGTGGGTGGAGACTGAAGTTAGGCCAGCTTGGCACTTGATGTAATTCTCCTTGGAATTTGCCCTTTTT
GAGTTTGGATCTTGGTTCATTCTCAAGCCTCAGACAGTGGTTCAAAGTTTTTTTCTTCCATTTCAGGTGT
CGTGACGTACGGCCACCATGACCGAGTACAAGCCCACGGTGCGCCTCGCCACCCGCGACGACGTCCCCAG
GGCCGTACGCACCCTCGCCGCCGCGTTCGCCGACTACCCCGCCACGCGCCACACCGTCGATCCGGACCGC
CACATCGAGCGGGTCACCGAGCTGCAAGAACTCTTCCTCACGCGCGTCGGGCTCGACATCGGCAAGGTGT
GGGTCGCGGACGACGGCGCCGCCGTGGCGGTCTGGACCACGCCGGAGAGCGTCGAAGCGGGGGCGGTGTT
CGCCGAGATCGGCCCGCGCATGGCCGAGTTGAGCGGTTCCCGGCTGGCCGCGCAGCAACAGATGGAAGGC
CTCCTGGCGCCGCACCGGCCCAAGGAGCCCGCGTGGTTCCTGGCCACCGTCGGAGTCTCGCCCGACCACC
AGGGCAAGGGTCTGGGCAGCGCCGTCGTGCTCCCCGGAGTGGAGGCGGCCGAGCGCGCCGGGGTGCCCGC
CTTCCTGGAGACCTCCGCGCCCCGCAACCTCCCCTTCTACGAGCGGCTCGGCTTCACCGTCACCGCCGAC
GTCGAGGTGCCCGAAGGACCGCGCACCTGGTGCATGACCCGCAAGCCCGGTGCCTGAACGCGTTAAGTCG
ACAATCAACCTCTGGATTACAAAATTTGTGAAAGATTGACTGGTATTCTTAACTATGTTGCTCCTTTTAC
GCTATGTGGATACGCTGCTTTAATGCCTTTGTATCATGCTATTGCTTCCCGTATGGCTTTCATTTTCTCC
TCCTTGTATAAATCCTGGTTGCTGTCTCTTTATGAGGAGTTGTGGCCCGTTGTCAGGCAACGTGGCGTGG
TGTGCACTGTGTTTGCTGACGCAACCCCCACTGGTTGGGGCATTGCCACCACCTGTCAGCTCCTTTCCGG
GACTTTCGCTTTCCCCCTCCCTATTGCCACGGCGGAACTCATCGCCGCCTGCCTTGCCCGCTGCTGGACA
GGGGCTCGGCTGTTGGGCACTGACAATTCCGTGGTGTTGTCGGGGAAATCATCGTCCTTTCCTTGGCTGC
TCGCCTGTGTTGCCACCTGGATTCTGCGCGGGACGTCCTTCTGCTACGTCCCTTCGGCCCTCAATCCAGC
GGACCTTCCTTCCCGCGGCCTGCTGCCGGCTCTGCGGCCTCTTCCGCGTCTTCGCCTTCGCCCTCAGACG
AGTCGGATCTCCCTTTGGGCCGCCTCCCCGCGTCGACTTTAAGACCAATGACTTACAAGGCAGCTGTAGA
TCTTAGCCACTTTTTAAAAGAAAAGGGGGGACTGGAAGGGCTAATTCACTCCCAACGAAGACAAGATCTG
CTTTTTGCTTGTACTGGGTCTCTCTGGTTAGACCAGATCTGAGCCTGGGAGCTCTCTGGCTAACTAGGGA
ACCCACTGCTTAAGCCTCAATAAAGCTTGCCTTGAGTGCTTCAAGTAGTGTGTGCCCGTCTGTTGTGTGA
CTCTGGTAACTAGAGATCCCTCAGACCCTTTTAGTCAGTGTGGAAAATCTCTAGCAGTACGTATAGTAGT
TCATGTCATCTTATTATTCAGTATTTATAACTTGCAAAGAAATGAATATCAGAGAGTGAGAGGAACTTGT
TTATTGCAGCTTATAATGGTTACAAATAAAGCAATAGCATCACAAATTTCACAAATAAAGCATTTTTTTC
ACTGCATTCTAGTTGTGGTTTGTCCAAACTCATCAATGTATCTTATCATGTCTGGCTCTAGCTATCCCGC
CCCTAACTCCGCCCATCCCGCCCCTAACTCCGCCCAGTTCCGCCCATTCTCCGCCCCATGGCTGACTAAT
TTTTTTTATTTATGCAGAGGCCGAGGCCGCCTCGGCCTCTGAGCTATTCCAGAAGTAGTGAGGAGGCTTT
TTTGGAGGCCTAGGGACGTACCCAATTCGCCCTATAGTGAGTCGTATTACGCGCGCTCACTGGCCGTCGT
TTTACAACGTCGTGACTGGGAAAACCCTGGCGTTACCCAACTTAATCGCCTTGCAGCACATCCCCCTTTC
GCCAGCTGGCGTAATAGCGAAGAGGCCCGCACCGATCGCCCTTCCCAACAGTTGCGCAGCCTGAATGGCG
AATGGG
[124 nt withheld, positions 3367-3490]
C
[91 nt withheld, positions 3492-3582]
A
[49 nt withheld, positions 3584-3632]
CCTTTGACGTTGGAGTCCACGTTCTTT
[37 nt withheld, positions 3660-3696]
ACCCTATCTCGGTCTATTCTTTTGATTTATAAGGGATTTTGCCGATTTCGGCCTATTGGTTAAAAAATGA
GCTGATTTAACAAAAATTTAACGCGAATTTTAACAAAATATTAACGCTTACAATTTAGGTGGCACTTTTC
GGGGAAATGTGCGCGGAACCCCTATTTGTTTATTTTTCTAAATACATTCAAATATGTATCCGCTCATGAG
ACAATAACCCTGATAAATGCTTCAATAATATTGAAAAAGGAAGAGTATGAGTATTCAACATTTCCGTGTC
GCCCTTATTCCCTTTTTTGCGGCATTTTGCCTTCCTGTTTTTGCTCACCCAGAAACGCTGGTGAAAGTAA
AAGATGCTGAAGATCAGTTGGGTGCACGAGTGGGTTACATCGAACTGGATCTCAACAGCGGTAAGATCCT
TGAGAGTTTTCGCCCCGAAGAACGTTTTCCAATGATGAGCACTTTTAAAGTTCTGCTATGTGGCGCGGTA
TTATCCCGTATTGACGCCGGGCAAGAGCAACTCGGTCGCCGCATACACTATTCTCAGAATGACTTGGTTG
AGTACTCACCAGTCACAGAAAAGCATCTTACGGATGGCATGACAGTAAGAGAATTATGCAGTGCTGCCAT
AACCATGAGTGATAACACTGCGGCCAACTTACTTCTGACAACGATCGGAGGACCGAAGGAGCTAACCGCT
TTTTTGCACAACATGGGGGATCATGTAACTCGCCTTGATCGTTGGGAACCGGAGCTGAATGAAGCCATAC
CAAACGACGAGCGTGACACCACGATGCCTGTAGCAATGGCAACAACGTTGCGCAAACTATTAACTGGCGA
ACTACTTACTCTAGCTTCCCGGCAACAATTAATAGACTGGATGGAGGCGGATAAAGTTGCAGGACCACTT
CTGCGCTCGGCCCTTCCGGCTGGCTGGTTTATTGCTGATAAATCTGGAGCCGGTGAGCGTGGGTCTCGCG
GTATCATTGCAGCACTGGGGCCAGATGGTAAGCCCTCCCGTATCGTAGTTATCTACACGACGGGGAGTCA
GGCAACTATGGATGAACGAAATAGACAGATCGCTGAGATAGGTGCCTCACTGATTAAGCATTGGTAACTG
TCAGACCAAGTTTACTCATATATACTTTAGATTGATTTAAAACTTCATTTTTAATTTAAAAGGATCTAGG
TGAAGATCCTTTTTGATAATCTCATGACCAAAATCCCTTAACGTGAGTTTTCGTTCCACTGAGCGTCAGA
CCCCGTAGAAAAGATCAAAGGATCTTCTTGAGATCCTTTTTTTCTGCGCGTAATCTGCTGCTTGCAAACA
AAAAAACCACCGCTACCAGCGGTGGTTTGTTTGCCGGATCAAGAGCTACCAACTCTTTTTCCGAAGGTAA
CTGGCTTCAGCAGAGCGCAGATACCAAATACTGTTCTTCTAGTGTAGCCGTAGTTAGGCCACCACTTCAA
GAACTCTGTAGCACCGCCTACATACCTCGCTCTGCTAATCCTGTTACCAGTGGCTGCTGCCAGTGGCGAT
AAGTCGTGTCTTACCGGGTTGGACTCAAGACGATAGTTACCGGATAAGGCGCAGCGGTCGGGCTGAACGG
GGGGTTCGTGCACACAGCCCAGCTTGGAGCGAACGACCTACACCGAACTGAGATACCTACAGCGTGAGCT
ATGAGAAAGCGCCACGCTTCCCGAAGGGAGAAAGGCGGACAGGTATCCGGTAAGCGGCAGGGTCGGAACA
GGAGAGCGCACGAGGGAGCTTCCAGGGGGAAACGCCTGGTATCTTTATAGTCCTGTCGGGTTTCGCCACC
TCTGACTTGAGCGTCGATTTTTGTGATGCTCGTCAGGGGGGCGGAGCCTATGGAAAAACGCCAGCAACGC
GGCCTTTTTACGGTTCCTGGCCTTTTGCTGGCCTTTTGCTCACATGTTCTTTCCTGCGTTATCCCCTGAT
TCTGTGGATAACCGTATTACCGCCTTTGAGTGAGCTGATACCGCTCGCCGCAGCCGAACGACCGAGCGCA
GCGAGTCAGTGAGCGAGGAAGCGGAAGAGCGCCCAATACGCAAACCGCCTCTCCCCGCGCGTTGGCCGAT
TCATTAATGCAGCTGGCACGACAGGTTTCCCGACTGGAAAGCGGGCAGTGAGCGCAACGCAATTAATGTG
AGTTAGCTCACTCATTAGGCACCCCAGGCTTTACACTTTATGCTTCCGGCTCGTATGTTGTGTGGAATTG
TGAGCGGATAACAATTTCACACAGGAAACAGCTATGACCATGATTACGCCAAGCGCGCAATTAACCCTCA
CTAAAGGGAACAAAAGCTGGAGCTGCAAGCTTAATGTAGTCTTATGCAATACTCTTGTAGTCTTGCAACA
TGGTAACGATGAGTTAGCAACATGCCTTACAAGGAGAGAAAAAGCACCGTGCATGCCGATTGGTGGAAGT
AAGGTGGTACGATCGTGCCTTATTAGGAAGGCAACAGACGGGTCTGACATGGATTGGACGAACCACTGAA
TTGCCGCATTGCAGAGATATTGTATTTAAGTGCCTAGCTCGATACATAAACGGGTCTCTCTGGTTAGACC
AGATCTGAGCCTGGGAGCTCTCTGGCTAACTAGGGAACCCACTGCTTAAGCCTCAATAAAGCTTGCCTTG
AGTGCTTCAAGTAGTGTGTGCCCGTCTGTTGTGTGACTCTGGTAACTAGAGATCCCTCAGACCCTTTTAG
TCAGTGTGGAAAATCTCTAGCAGTGGCGCCCGAACAGGGACTTGAAAGCGAAAGGGAAACCAGAGGAGCT
CTCTCGACGCAGGACTCGGCTTGCTGAAGCGCGCACGGCAAGAGGCGAGGGGCGGCGACTGGTGAGTACG
CCAAAAATTTTGACTAGCGGAGGCTAGAAGGAGAGAGATGGGTGCGAGAGCGTCAGTATTAAGCGGGGGA
GAATTAGATCGCGATGGGAAAAAATTCGGTTAAGGCCAGGGGGAAAGAAAAAATATAAATTAAAACATAT
AGTATGGGCAAGCAGGGAGCTAGAACGATTCGCAGTTAATCCTGGCCTGTTAGAAACATCAGAAGGCTGT
AGACAAATACTGGGACAGCTACAACCATCCCTTCAGACAGGATCAGAAGAACTTAGATCATTATATAATA
CAGTAGCAACCCTCTATTGTGTGCATCAAAGGATAGAGATAAAAGACACCAAGGAAGCTTTAGACAAGAT
AGAGGAAGAGCAAAACAAAAGTAAGACCACCGCACAGCAAGCGGCCGCTGATCTTCAGACCTGGAGGAGG
AGATATGAGGGACAATTGGAGAAGTGAATTATATAAATATAAAGTAGTAAAAATTGAACCATTAGGAGTA
GCACCCACCAAGGCAAAGAGAAGAGTGGTGCAGAGAGAAAAAAGAGCAGTGGGAATAGGAGCTTTGTTCC
TTGGGTTCTTGGGAGCAGCAGGAAGCACTATGGGCGCAGCGTCAATGACGCTGACGGTACAGGCCAGACA
ATTATTGTCTGGTATAGTGCAGCAGCAGAACAATTTGCTGAGGGCTATTGAGGCGCAACAGCATCTGTTG
CAACTCACAGTCTGGGGCATCAAGCAGCTCCAGGCAAGAATCCTGGCTGTGGAAAGATACCTAAAGGATC
AACAGCTCCTGGGGATTTGGGGTTGCTCTGGAAAACTCATTTGCACCACTGCTGTGCCTTGGAATGCTAG
TTGGAGTAATAAATCTCTGGAACAGATTTGGAATCACACGACCTGGATGGAGTGGGACAGAGAAATTAAC
AATTACACAAGCTTAATACACTCCTTAATTGAAGAATCGCAAAACCAGCAAGAAAAGAATGAACAAGAAT
TATTGGAATTAGATAAATGGGCAAGTTTGTGGAATTGGTTTAACATAACAAATTGGCTGTGGTATATAAA
ATTATTCATAATGATAGTAGGAGGCTTGGTAGGTTTAAGAATAGTTTTTGCTGTACTTTCTATAGTGAAT
AGAGTTAGGCAGGGATATTCACCATTATCGTTTCAGACCCACCTCCCAACCCCGAGGGGACCCAGAGAGG
GCCTATTTCCCATGATTCCTTCATATTTGCATATACGATACAAGGCTGTTAGAGAGATAATTAGAATTAA
TTTGACTGTAAACACAAAGATATTAGTACAAAATACGTGACGTAGAAAGTAATAATTTCTTGGGTAGTTT
GCAGTTTTAAAATTATGTTTTAAAATGGACTATCATATGCTTACCGTAACTTGAAAGTATTTCGATTTCT
TGGCTTTATATATCTTGTGGAAAGGACGAAACACCGCAACTCCAGTTCACAAACTGGTTTTAGAGCTAGA
AATAGCAAGTTAAAATAAGGCTAGTCCGTTATCAACTTGAAAAAGTGGCACCGAGTCGGTGCTTTTTTAA
GCTTGGCGTAACTAGATCTTGAGACAAATGGCAGTATTCATCCACAATTTTAAAAGAAAAGGGGGGATTG
GGGGGTACAGTGCAGGGGAAAGAATAGTAGACATAATAGCAACAGACATACAAACTAAAGAATTACAAAA
ACAAATTACAAAAATTCAAAATTTTCGGGTTTATTACAGGGACAGCAGAGATCCACTTTGGCGCCGGCTC
GAGGGGG
