>Addgene plasmid #77872 | BRDT gRNA (BRDN0001149254) | depositor partial sequence | sequence record 145332 | Target Sequence
CAACTCCAGTTCACAAACTG
