>Addgene plasmid #77872 | BRDT gRNA (BRDN0001149254) | addgene partial sequence | sequence record 188561 | hU6-F
AAGTAATAATTTCTTGGGTAGTTTGCAGTTTTAAAATTATGTTTTAAAATGGACTATCATATGCTTACCG
TAACTTGAAAGTATTTCGATTTCTTGGCTTTATATATCTTGTGGAAAGGACGAAACACCGCAACTCCAGT
TCACAAACTGGTTTTAGAGCTAGAAATAGCAAGTTAAAATAAGGCTAGTCCGTTATCAACTTGAAAAAGT
GGCACCGAGTCGGTGCTTTTTTAAGCTTGGCGTAACTAGATCTTGAGACAAATGGCAGTATTCATCCACA
ATTTTAAAAGAAAAGGGGGGATTGGGGGGTACAGTGCAGGGGAAAGAATAGTAGACATAATAGCAACAGA
CATACAAACTAAAGAATTACAAAAACAAATTACAAAAATTCAAAATTTTCGGGTTTATTACAGGGACAGC
AGAGATCCACTTTGGCGCCGGCTCGAGGGGGCCCGGGTGCAAAGATGGATAAAGTTTTAAACAGAGAGGA
ATCTTTGCAGCTAATGGACCTTCTAGGTCTTGAAAGGAGTGGGAATTGGCTCCGGTGCCCGTCAGTGGGC
AGAGCGCACA
